Addgene plasmid #1771: pBABE-puro-hTERT
Purpose: Retroviral expression of hTERT. Used to create immortalized cell lines.
Depositing lab: Bob Weinberg. Depositing organization: Whitehead Institute for Biomedical Research. Publication: Dissociation among in vitro telomerase activity, telomere maintenance, and cellular immortalization. Counter CM, Hahn WC, Wei W, Caddle SD, Beijersbergen RL, Lansdorp PM, Sedivy JM, Weinberg RA. Proc Natl Acad Sci U S A 1998 Dec 8;95(25):14723-8. 10.1073/pnas.95.25.14723 PubMed 9843956.
Backbone
  Vector backbone: pBABE-puro
  Backbone size w/o insert (bp): 5169
  Vector type: Mammalian Expression, Retroviral
  Selectable markers: Puromycin
Growth in bacteria
  Bacterial resistance: Ampicillin, 100 μg/mL
  Growth temperature: 37°C
  Growth strain: DH5alpha
  Copy number: High Copy
Gene/Insert
  Gene/Insert name: hTERT (alt name: telomerase reverse transcriptase)
  Species: H. sapiens (human)
  Insert size (bp): 3500
  Entrez Gene: TERT (a.k.a. CMM9, DKCA2, DKCB4, EST2, PFBMFT1, TCS1, TP2, TRT, hEST2, hTRT)
  Cloning method: Restriction Enzyme; 5′ cloning site EcoRI (not destroyed); 3′ cloning site SalI (not destroyed)
  Sequencing primers: 5′ pBABE 5'; 3′ pBABE-3
Terms and licenses: Academic/Nonprofit Terms; Industry Terms: Not Available to Industry
Depositor comments: Please note that there is a point mutation at base 1547, from A to G. This changes a glycine to an aspartate. Thus far it appears to behave like wild-type, but extensive biochemistry has not been performed.
How to cite: pBABE-puro-hTERT was a gift from Bob Weinberg (Addgene plasmid # 1771 ; http://n2t.net/addgene:1771 ; RRID:Addgene_1771)
