[The description below was written by a language model from this plasmid's Addgene catalogue record and pLannotate feature annotations shown in this document.]
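Description:
pBABE-puro-hTERT is a Moloney murine leukemia virus-based retroviral expression vector built on the pBABE-puro backbone and carrying the human telomerase reverse transcriptase (hTERT, TERT) coding sequence. It is propagated in E. coli as a high-copy plasmid through a ColE1/pUC-type origin, with ampicillin selection from the β-lactamase gene and its promoter. A short lacI fragment annotated near the origin is most likely a backbone remnant with no functional role.

The proviral cassette is flanked by MMLV long terminal repeats. Downstream of the 5′ LTR lie a packaging signal (annotated as an MESV Ψ fragment) and a truncated gag segment lacking its start codon. Together these allow the transcribed genomic RNA to be efficiently encapsidated when the plasmid is introduced into a packaging cell line that supplies the viral proteins in trans. The roughly 3.4 kb hTERT open reading frame, cloned between EcoRI and SalI sites, follows these elements. No separate promoter is annotated upstream of it, so expression is presumably driven by the 5′ LTR, as is usual for pBABE vectors. An SV40 enhancer/early promoter then drives puromycin N-acetyltransferase, allowing puromycin selection of stably transduced mammalian cells. The annotation tool labels a short fragment next to the 3′ LTR as a ΔU3 self-inactivating element, but a full-length LTR is also annotated there.

The construct is used to deliver hTERT stably into mammalian cells to maintain telomeres and generate immortalized cell lines. The depositor notes a single point mutation in the insert that causes an amino acid substitution. It appears to behave like wild type, though it has not been extensively characterized biochemically.
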