Features (pLannotate 1.2.2; 12 found; start..end, strand, type, name):
    101..570     +  LTR            LTR: long terminal repeat from Moloney murine leukemia virus
    694..968     +  misc_feature   MESV Ψ (fragment): packaging signal of murine embryonic stem cell virus
   1035..1451    +  CDS            gag (truncated): truncated Moloney murine leukemia virus (MMLV) gag gene lacking the start codon
   1531..4929    +  CDS            hTERT: human telomerase reverse transcriptase, the catalytic subunit of telomerase; TERT; prevents telomere shortening and allows postsenescent cells to proliferate beyond crisis (Counter et al., 1998); also known as EST2
   4946..5275    +  promoter       SV40 promoter: SV40 enhancer and early promoter
   5285..5884    +  CDS            PuroR: puromycin N-acetyltransferase; pac from Streptomyces alboniger; confers resistance to puromycin
   5983..6104    +  LTR            3' LTR (ΔU3) (fragment): self-inactivating 3' long terminal repeat (LTR) from Moloney murine leukemia virus
   6105..6574    +  LTR            LTR: long terminal repeat from Moloney murine leukemia virus
   6640..6692    -  CDS            lacI (fragment): lac repressor; lacI; The lac repressor binds to the lac operator to inhibit transcription in E. coli. This inhibition can be relieved by adding lactose or isopropyl-β-D-thiogalactopyranoside (IPTG).
   6875..7463    -  rep_origin     ori: high-copy-number ColE1/pMB1/pBR322/pUC origin of replication
   7623..8483    -  CDS            AmpR: β-lactamase; bla; confers resistance to ampicillin, carbenicillin, and related antibiotics
   8484..70      -  promoter       AmpR promoter (across the origin): bla
>Addgene plasmid #1771 | pBABE-puro-hTERT | addgene full sequence | sequence record 373046 | Addgene NGS Result
AGGGTTATTGTCTCATGAGCGGATACATATTTGAATGTATTTAGAAAAATAAACAAATAGGGGTTCCGCG
CACATTTCCCCGAAAAGTGCCACCTGCAGCCTGAATATGGGCCAAACAGGATATCTGTGGTAAGCAGTTC
CTGCCCCGGCTCAGGGCCAAGAACAGATGGAACAGCTGAATATGGGCCAAACAGGATATCTGTGGTAAGC
AGTTCCTGCCCCGGCTCAGGGCCAAGAACAGATGGTCCCCAGATGCGGTCCAGCCCTCAGCAGTTTCTAG
AGAACCATCAGATGTTTCCAGGGTGCCCCAAGGACCTGAAATGACCCTGTGCCTTATTTGAACTAACCAA
TCAGTTCGCTTCTCGCTTCTGTTCGCGCGCTTCTGCTCCCCGAGCTCAATAAAAGAGCCCACAACCCCTC
ACTCGGGGCGCCAGTCCTCCGATTGACTGAGTCGCCCGGGTACCCGTGTATCCAATAAACCCTCTTGCAG
TTGCATCCGACTTGTGGTCTCGCTGTTCCTTGGGAGGGTCTCCTCTGAGTGATTGACTACCCGTCAGCGG
GGGTCTTTCATTTGGGGGCTCGTCCGGGATCGGGAGACCCCTGCCCAGGGACCACCGACCCACCACCGGG
AGGCAAGCTGGCCAGCAACTTATCTGTGTCTGTCCGATTGTCTAGTGTCTATGACTGATTTTATGCGCCT
GCGTCGGTACTAGTTAGCTAACTAGCTCTGTATCTGGCGGACCCGTGGTGGAACTGACGAGTTCTGAACA
CCCGGCCGCAACCCTGGGAGACGTCCCAGGGACTTTGGGGGCCGTTTTTGTGGCCCGACCTGAGGAAGGG
AGTCGATGTGGAATCCGACCCCGTCAGGATATGTGGTTCTGGTAGGAGACGAGAACCTAAAACAGTTCCC
GCCTCCGTCTGAATTTTTGCTTTCGGTTTGGAACCGAAGCCGCGCGTCTTGTCTGCTGCAGCGCTGCAGC
ATCGTTCTGTGTTGTCTCTGTCTGACTGTGTTTCTGTATTTGTCTGAAAATTAGGGCCAGACTGTTACCA
CTCCCTTAAGTTTGACCTTAGGTCACTGGAAAGATGTCGAGCGGATCGCTCACAACCAGTCGGTAGATGT
CAAGAAGAGACGTTGGGTTACCTTCTGCTCTGCAGAATGGCCAACCTTTAACGTCGGATGGCCGCGAGAC
GGCACCTTTAACCGAGACCTCATCACCCAGGTTAAGATCAAGGTCTTTTCACCTGGCCCGCATGGACACC
CAGACCAGGTCCCCTACATCGTGACCTGGGAAGCCTTGGCTTTTGACCCCCCTCCCTGGGTCAAGCCCTT
TGTACACCCTAAGCCTCCGCCTCCTCTTCCTCCATCCGCCCCGTCTCTCCCCCTTGAACCTCCTCGTTCG
ACCCCGCCTCGATCCTCCCTTTATCCAGCCCTCACTCCTTCTCTAGGCGCCGGCCGGATCCCAGTGTGGT
GGTACGTAGGAATTCGTCCTGCTGCGCACGTGGGAAGCCCTGGCCCCGGCCACCCCCGCGATGCCGCGCG
CTCCCCGCTGCCGAGCCGTGCGCTCCCTGCTGCGCAGCCACTACCGCGAGGTGCTGCCGCTGGCCACGTT
CGTGCGGCGCCTGGGGCCCCAGGGCTGGCGGCTGGTGCAGCGCGGGGACCCGGCGGCTTTCCGCGCGCTG
GTGGCCCAGTGCCTGGTGTGCGTGCCCTGGGACGCACGGCCGCCCCCCGCCGCCCCCTCCTTCCGCCAGG
TGTCCTGCCTGAAGGAGCTGGTGGCCCGAGTGCTGCAGAGGCTGTGCGAGCGCGGCGCGAAGAACGTGCT
GGCCTTCGGCTTCGCGCTGCTGGACGGGGCCCGCGGGGGCCCCCCCGAGGCCTTCACCACCAGCGTGCGC
AGCTACCTGCCCAACACGGTGACCGACGCACTGCGGGGGAGCGGGGCGTGGGGGCTGCTGCTGCGCCGCG
TGGGCGACGACGTGCTGGTTCACCTGCTGGCACGCTGCGCGCTCTTTGTGCTGGTGGCTCCCAGCTGCGC
CTACCAGGTGTGCGGGCCGCCGCTGTACCAGCTCGGCGCTGCCACTCAGGCCCGGCCCCCGCCACACGCT
AGTGGACCCCGAAGGCGTCTGGGATGCGAACGGGCCTGGAACCATAGCGTCAGGGAGGCCGGGGTCCCCC
TGGGCCTGCCAGCCCCGGGTGCGAGGAGGCGCGGGGGCAGTGCCAGCCGAAGTCTGCCGTTGCCCAAGAG
GCCCAGGCGTGGCGCTGCCCCTGAGCCGGAGCGGACGCCCGTTGGGCAGGGGTCCTGGGCCCACCCGGGC
AGGACGCGTGGACCGAGTGACCGTGGTTTCTGTGTGGTGTCACCTGCCAGACCCGCCGAAGAAGCCACCT
CTTTGGAGGGTGCGCTCTCTGGCACGCGCCACTCCCACCCATCCGTGGGCCGCCAGCACCACGCGGGCCC
CCCATCCACATCGCGGCCACCACGTCCCTGGGACACGCCTTGTCCCCCGGTGTACGCCGAGACCAAGCAC
TTCCTCTACTCCTCAGGCGACAAGGAGCAGCTGCGGCCCTCCTTCCTACTCAGCTCTCTGAGGCCCAGCC
TGACTGGCGCTCGGAGGCTCGTGGAGACCATCTTTCTGGGTTCCAGGCCCTGGATGCCAGGGACTCCCCG
CAGGTTGCCCCGCCTGCCCCAGCGCTACTGGCAAATGCGGCCCCTGTTTCTGGAGCTGCTTGGGAACCAC
GCGCAGTGCCCCTACGGGGTGCTCCTCAAGACGCACTGCCCGCTGCGAGCTGCGGTCACCCCAGCAGCCG
GTGTCTGTGCCCGGGAGAAGCCCCAGGGCTCTGTGGCGGCCCCCGAGGAGGAGGACACAGACCCCCGTCG
CCTGGTGCAGCTGCTCCGCCAGCACAGCAGCCCCTGGCAGGTGTACGGCTTCGTGCGGGCCTGCCTGCGC
CGGCTGGTGCCCCCAGGCCTCTGGGGCTCCAGGCACAACGAACGCCGCTTCCTCAGGAACACCAAGAAGT
TCATCTCCCTGGGGAAGCATGCCAAGCTCTCGCTGCAGGAGCTGACGTGGAAGATGAGCGTGCGGGGCTG
CGCTTGGCTGCGCAGGAGCCCAGGGGTTGGCTGTGTTCCGGCCGCAGAGCACCGTCTGCGTGAGGAGATC
CTGGCCAAGTTCCTGCACTGGCTGATGAGTGTGTACGTCGTCGAGCTGCTCAGGTCTTTCTTTTATGTCA
CGGAGACCACGTTTCAAAAGAACAGGCTCTTTTTCTACCGGAAGAGTGTCTGGAGCAAGTTGCAAAGCAT
TGGAATCAGACAGCACTTGAAGAGGGTGCAGCTGCGGGAGCTGTCGGAAGCAGAGGTCAGGCAGCATCGG
GAAGCCAGGCCCGCCCTGCTGACGTCCAGACTCCGCTTCATCCCCAAGCCTGACGGGCTGCGGCCGATTG
TGAACATGGACTACGTCGTGGGAGCCAGAACGTTCCGCAGAGAAAAGAGGGCCGAGCGTCTCACCTCGAG
GGTGAAGGCACTGTTCAGCGTGCTCAACTACGAGCGGGCGCGGCGCCCCGGCCTCCTGGGCGCCTCTGTG
CTGGGCCTGGACGATATCCACAGGGCCTGGCGCACCTTCGTGCTGCGTGTGCGGGCCCAGGACCCGCCGC
CTGAGCTGTACTTTGTCAAGGTGGATGTGACGGGCGCGTACGACACCATCCCCCAGGACAGGCTCACGGA
GGTCATCGCCAGCATCATCAAACCCCAGAACACGTACTGCGTGCGTCGGTATGCCGTGGTCCAGAAGGCC
GCCCATGGGCACGTCCGCAAGGCCTTCAAGAGCCACGTCTCTACCTTGACAGACCTCCAGCCGTACATGC
GACAGTTCGTGGCTCACCTGCAGGAGACCAGCCCGCTGAGGGATGCCGTCGTCATCGAGCAGAGCTCCTC
CCTGAATGAGGCCAGCAGTGGCCTCTTCGACGTCTTCCTACGCTTCATGTGCCACCACGCCGTGCGCATC
AGGGGCAAGTCCTACGTCCAGTGCCAGGGGATCCCGCAGGGCTCCATCCTCTCCACGCTGCTCTGCAGCC
TGTGCTACGGCGACATGGAGAACAAGCTGTTTGCGGGGATTCGGCGGGACGGGCTGCTCCTGCGTTTGGT
GGATGATTTCTTGTTGGTGACACCTCACCTCACCCACGCGAAAACCTTCCTCAGGACCCTGGTCCGAGGT
GTCCCTGAGTATGGCTGCGTGGTGAACTTGCGGAAGACAGTGGTGAACTTCCCTGTAGAAGACGAGGCCC
TGGGTGGCACGGCTTTTGTTCAGATGCCGGCCCACGGCCTATTCCCCTGGTGCGGCCTGCTGCTGGATAC
CCGGACCCTGGAGGTGCAGAGCGACTACTCCAGCTATGCCCGGACCTCCATCAGAGCCAGTCTCACCTTC
AACCGCGGCTTCAAGGCTGGGAGGAACATGCGTCGCAAACTCTTTGGGGTCTTGCGGCTGAAGTGTCACA
GCCTGTTTCTGGATTTGCAGGTGAACAGCCTCCAGACGGTGTGCACCAACATCTACAAGATCCTCCTGCT
GCAGGCGTACAGGTTTCACGCATGTGTGCTGCAGCTCCCATTTCATCAGCAAGTTTGGAAGAACCCCACA
TTTTTCCTGCGCGTCATCTCTGACACGGCCTCCCTCTGCTACTCCATCCTGAAAGCCAAGAACGCAGGGA
TGTCGCTGGGGGCCAAGGGCGCCGCCGGCCCTCTGCCCTCCGAGGCCGTGCAGTGGCTGTGCCACCAAGC
ATTCCTGCTCAAGCTGACTCGACACCGTGTCACCTACGTGCCACTCCTGGGGTCACTCAGGACAGCCCAG
ACGCAGCTGAGTCGGAAGCTCCCGGGGACGACGCTGACTGCCCTGGAGGCCGCAGCCAACCCGGCACTGC
CCTCAGACTTCAAGACCATCCTGGACTGAGTCGACCCTGTGGAATGTGTGTCAGTTAGGGTGTGGAAAGT
CCCCAGGCTCCCCAGCAGGCAGAAGTATGCAAAGCATGCATCTCAATTAGTCAGCAACCAGGTGTGGAAA
GTCCCCAGGCTCCCCAGCAGGCAGAAGTATGCAAAGCATGCATCTCAATTAGTCAGCAACCATAGTCCCG
CCCCTAACTCCGCCCATCCCGCCCCTAACTCCGCCCAGTTCCGCCCATTCTCCGCCCCATGGCTGACTAA
TTTTTTTTATTTATGCAGAGGCCGAGGCCGCCTCGGCCTCTGAGCTATTCCAGAAGTAGTGAGGAGGCTT
TTTTGGAGGCCTAGGCTTTTGCAAAAAGCTTACCATGACCGAGTACAAGCCCACGGTGCGCCTCGCCACC
CGCGACGACGTCCCCAGGGCCGTACGCACCCTCGCCGCCGCGTTCGCCGACTACCCCGCCACGCGCCACA
CCGTCGATCCGGACCGCCACATCGAGCGGGTCACCGAGCTGCAAGAACTCTTCCTCACGCGCGTCGGGCT
CGACATCGGCAAGGTGTGGGTCGCGGACGACGGCGCCGCGGTGGCGGTCTGGACCACGCCGGAGAGCGTC
GAAGCGGGGGCGGTGTTCGCCGAGATCGGCCCGCGCATGGCCGAGTTGAGCGGTTCCCGGCTGGCCGCGC
AGCAACAGATGGAAGGCCTCCTGGCGCCGCACCGGCCCAAGGAGCCCGCGTGGTTCCTGGCCACCGTCGG
CGTCTCGCCCGACCACCAGGGCAAGGGTCTGGGCAGCGCCGTCGTGCTCCCCGGAGTGGAGGCGGCCGAG
CGCGCCGGGGTGCCCGCCTTCCTGGAGACCTCCGCGCCCCGCAACCTCCCCTTCTACGAGCGGCTCGGCT
TCACCGTCACCGCCGACGTCGAGGTGCCCGAAGGACCGCGCACCTGGTGCATGACCCGCAAGCCCGGTGC
CTGACGCCCGCCCCACGACCCGCAGCGCCCGACCGAAAGGAGCGCACGACCCCATGCATCGATAAAATAA
AAGATTTTATTTAGTCTCCAGAAAAAGGGGGGAATGAAAGACCCCACCTGTAGGTTTGGCAAGCTAGCTT
AAGTAACGCCATTTTGCAAGGCATGGAAAAATACATAACTGAGAATAGAGAAGTTCAGATCAAGGTCAGG
AACAGATGGAACAGCTGAATATGGGCCAAACAGGATATCTGTGGTAAGCAGTTCCTGCCCCGGCTCAGGG
CCAAGAACAGATGGAACAGCTGAATATGGGCCAAACAGGATATCTGTGGTAAGCAGTTCCTGCCCCGGCT
CAGGGCCAAGAACAGATGGTCCCCAGATGCGGTCCAGCCCTCAGCAGTTTCTAGAGAACCATCAGATGTT
TCCAGGGTGCCCCAAGGACCTGAAATGACCCTGTGCCTTATTTGAACTAACCAATCAGTTCGCTTCTCGC
TTCTGTTCGCGCGCTTCTGCTCCCCGAGCTCAATAAAAGAGCCCACAACCCCTCACTCGGGGCGCCAGTC
CTCCGATTGACTGAGTCGCCCGGGTACCCGTGTATCCAATAAACCCTCTTGCAGTTGCATCCGACTTGTG
GTCTCGCTGTTCCTTGGGAGGGTCTCCTCTGAGTGATTGACTACCCGTCAGCGGGGGTCTTTCACATGCA
GCATGTATCAAAATTAATTTGGTTTTTTTTCTTAAGTATTTACATTAAATGGCCATAGTTGCATTAATGA
ATCGGCCAACGCGCGGGGAGAGGCGGTTTGCGTATTGGGCGCTCTTCCGCTTCCTCGCTCACTGACTCGC
TGCGCTCGGTCGTTCGGCTGCGGCGAGCGGTATCAGCTCACTCAAAGGCGGTAATACGGTTATCCACAGA
ATCAGGGGATAACGCAGGAAAGAACATGTGAGCAAAAGGCCAGCAAAAGGCCAGGAACCGTAAAAAGGCC
GCGTTGCTGGCGTTTTTCCATAGGCTCCGCCCCCCTGACGAGCATCACAAAAATCGACGCTCAAGTCAGA
GGTGGCGAAACCCGACAGGACTATAAAGATACCAGGCGTTTCCCCCTGGAAGCTCCCTCGTGCGCTCTCC
TGTTCCGACCCTGCCGCTTACCGGATACCTGTCCGCCTTTCTCCCTTCGGGAAGCGTGGCGCTTTCTCAT
AGCTCACGCTGTAGGTATCTCAGTTCGGTGTAGGTCGTTCGCTCCAAGCTGGGCTGTGTGCACGAACCCC
CCGTTCAGCCCGACCGCTGCGCCTTATCCGGTAACTATCGTCTTGAGTCCAACCCGGTAAGACACGACTT
ATCGCCACTGGCAGCAGCCACTGGTAACAGGATTAGCAGAGCGAGGTATGTAGGCGGTGCTACAGAGTTC
TTGAAGTGGTGGCCTAACTACGGCTACACTAGAAGAACAGTATTTGGTATCTGCGCTCTGCTGAAGCCAG
TTACCTTCGGAAAAAGAGTTGGTAGCTCTTGATCCGGCAAACAAACCACCGCTGGTAGCGGTGGTTTTTT
TGTTTGCAAGCAGCAGATTACGCGCAGAAAAAAAGGATCTCAAGAAGATCCTTTGATCTTTTCTACGGGG
TCTGACGCTCAGTGGAACGAAAACTCACGTTAAGGGATTTTGGTCATGAGATTATCAAAAAGGATCTTCA
CCTAGATCCTTTTGCGGCCGCAAATCAATCTAAAGTATATATGAGTAAACTTGGTCTGACAGTTACCAAT
GCTTAATCAGTGAGGCACCTATCTCAGCGATCTGTCTATTTCGTTCATCCATAGTTGCCTGACTCCCCGT
CGTGTAGATAACTACGATACGGGAGGGCTTACCATCTGGCCCCAGTGCTGCAATGATACCGCGAGACCCA
CGCTCACCGGCTCCAGATTTATCAGCAATAAACCAGCCAGCCGGAAGGGCCGAGCGCAGAAGTGGTCCTG
CAACTTTATCCGCCTCCATCCAGTCTATTAATTGTTGCCGGGAAGCTAGAGTAAGTAGTTCGCCAGTTAA
TAGTTTGCGCAACGTTGTTGCCATTGCTACAGGCATCGTGGTGTCACGCTCGTCGTTTGGTATGGCTTCA
TTCAGCTCCGGTTCCCAACGATCAAGGCGAGTTACATGATCCCCCATGTTGTGCAAAAAAGCGGTTAGCT
CCTTCGGTCCTCCGATCGTTGTCAGAAGTAAGTTGGCCGCAGTGTTATCACTCATGGTTATGGCAGCACT
GCATAATTCTCTTACTGTCATGCCATCCGTAAGATGCTTTTCTGTGACTGGTGAGTACTCAACCAAGTCA
TTCTGAGAATAGTGTATGCGGCGACCGAGTTGCTCTTGCCCGGCGTCAATACGGGATAATACCGCGCCAC
ATAGCAGAACTTTAAAAGTGCTCATCATTGGAAAACGTTCTTCGGGGCGAAAACTCTCAAGGATCTTACC
GCTGTTGAGATCCAGTTCGATGTAACCCACTCGTGCACCCAACTGATCTTCAGCATCTTTTACTTTCACC
AGCGTTTCTGGGTGAGCAAAAACAGGAAGGCAAAATGCCGCAAAAAAGGGAATAAGGGCGACACGGAAAT
GTTGAATACTCATACTCTTCCTTTTTCAATATTATTGAAGCATTTATC
