>Addgene plasmid #1771 | pBABE-puro-hTERT | addgene partial sequence | sequence record 103787 | pBABE3 5'-ACCCTAACTGACACACATTCC-3'
CAGGATGGTCTTGAAGTCTGAGGGCAGTGCCGGGTTGGCTGCGGCCTCCAGGGCAGTCAGCGTCGTCCCC
GGGAGCTTCCGACTCAGCTGCGTCTGGGCTGTCCTGAGTGACCCCAGGAGTGGCACGTAGGTGACACGGT
GTCGAGTCAGCTTGAGCAGGAATGCTTGGTGGCACAGCCACTGCACGGCCTCGGAGGGCAGAGGGCCGGC
GGCGCCCTTGGCCCCCAGCGACATCCCTGCGTTCTTGGCTTTCAGGATGGAGTAGCAGAGGGAGGCCGTG
TCAGAGATGACGCGCAGGAAAAATGTGGGGTTCTTCCAAACTTGCTGATGAAATGGGAGCTGCAGCACAC
ATGCGTGAAACCTGTACGCCTGCAGCAGGAGGATCTTGTAGATGTTGGTGCACACCGTCTGGAGGCTGTT
CACCTGCAAATCCAGAAACAGGCTGTGACACTTCAGCCGCAAGACCCCAAAGAGTTTGCGACGCATGTTC
CTCCCAGCCTTGAAGCCGCGGTTGAAGGTGAGACTGGCTCTGATGGAGGTCCGGGCATAGCTGGAGTAGT
CGCTCTGCACCTCCAGGGTCCGGGTATCCAGCAGCAGGCCGCACCAGGGGAATAGGCCGTGGGCCGGCAT
CTGAACAAAAGCCGTGCCACCCAGGGCCTCGTCTTCTACAGGGAAGTTCACCACTGTCTTCCGCAAGTTC
ACCACGCAGCCATACTCAGGGACACCTCGGACCAGGGTCCTGAGGAAGGTTTTCGCGTGGGTGAGGTGAG
GTGTCACCAACAAGAAATCATCCACCAAACGCAGGAGCAGCCCGTCCCGCCGAATCCCCGCAAACAGCTT
GTTCTCCATGTCGCCGTAGCACAGGCTGCAGAGCAGCGTGGAGAGGATGGAGCCCTGCGGGATCCCCTGG
CACTGGACGTAGGACTTGCCCCTGATGCGCACGGCGTGGTGGCACATGAAGCGTAGGAAGACGTCGAAGA
GGCCACTGCTGGCCTCATTCAGGGAGGAGCTCTGCTCGATGACGACGGCATCCCTCAGCGGGCTGGTCTC
CTGCAGGTGAGCCACGAACTGTCGCATGTACGGCTGGAGGTCTGTCAAGGT
