>Addgene plasmid #1771 | pBABE-puro-hTERT | addgene partial sequence | sequence record 103788 | hTERT-F 5'-GAAGAACGTGCTGGCCTTC-3'
GGGCCCGCGGGGGCCCCCCCGAGGCCTTCACCACCAGCGTGCGCAGCTACCTGCCCAACACGGTGACCGA
CGCACTGCGGGGGAGCGGGGCGTGGGGGCTGCTGCTGCGCCGCGTGGGCGACGACGTGCTGGTTCACCTG
CTGGCACGCTGCGCGCTCTTTGTGCTGGTGGCTCCCAGCTGCGCCTACCAGGTGTGCGGGCCGCCGCTGT
ACCAGCTCGGCGCTGCCACTCAGGCCCGGCCCCCGCCACACGCTAGTGGACCCCGAAGGCGTCTGGGATG
CGAACGGGCCTGGAACCATAGCGTCAGGGAGGCCGGGGTCCCCCTGGGCCTGCCAGCCCCGGGTGCGAGG
AGGCGCGGGGGCAGTGCCAGCCGAAGTCTGCCGTTGCCCAAGAGGCCCAGGCGTGGCGCTGCCCCTGAGC
CGGAGCGGACGCCCGTTGGGCAGGGGTCCTGGGCCCACCCGGGCAGGACGCGTGGACCGAGTGACCGTGG
TTTCTGTGTGGTGTCACCTGCCAGACCCGCCGAAGAAGCCACCTCTTTGGAGGGTGCGCTCTCTGGCACG
CGCCACTCCCACCCATCCGTGGGCCGCCAGCACCACGCGGGCCCCCCATCCACATCGCGGCCACCACGTC
CCTGGGACACGCCTTGTCCCCCGGTGTACGCCGAGACCAAGCACTTCCTCTACTCCTCAGGCGACAAGGA
GCAGCTGCGGCCCTCCTTCCTACTCAGCTCTCTGAGGCCCAGCCTGACTGGCGCTCGGAGGCTCGTGGAG
ACCATCTTTCTGGGTTCCAGGCCCTGGATGCCAGGGACTCCCCGCAGGTTGCCCCGCCTGCCCCAGCGCT
ACTGGCAAATGCGGCCCCTGTTTCTGGAGCTGCTTGGGAACCACGCGCAGTGCCCCTACGGGGTGCTCCT
CAAGACGCACTGCCCGCTGCGAGCTGCGGTCACCCCAGCAGCCGGTGTCTGTGCCCGGGAGAAGCCCCAG
GGCTCTGTGGCGGCCCCCGAGGAGGAGGACACAGA
