>Addgene plasmid #1771 | pBABE-puro-hTERT | addgene partial sequence | sequence record 152459 | pBABE5 5'-CTTTATCCAGCCCTCAC-3'
AGTGTGGTGGTACGTAGGAATTCGTCCTGCTGCGCACGTGGGAAGCCCTGGCCCCGGCCACCCCCGCGAT
GCCGCGCGCTCCCCGCTGCCGAGCCGTGCGCTCCCTGCTGCGCAGCCACTACCGCGAGGTGCTGCCGCTG
GCCACGTTCGTGCGGCGCCTGGGGCCCCAGGGCTGGCGGCTGGTGCAGCGCGGGGACCCGGCGGCTTTCC
GCGCGCTGGTGGCCCAGTGCCTGGTGTGCGTGCCCTGGGACGCACGGCCGCCCCCCGCCGCCCCCTCCTT
CCGCCAGGTGTCCTGCCTGAAGGAGCTGGTGGCCCGAGTGCTGCAGAGGCTGTGCGAGCGCGGCGCGAAG
AACGTGCTGGCCTTCGGCTTCGCGCTGCTGGACGGGGCCCGCGGGGGCCCCCCCGAGGCCTTCACCACCA
GCGTGCGCAGCTACCTGCCCAACACGGTGACCGACGCACTGCGGGGGAGCGGGGCGTGGGGGCTGCTGCT
GCGCCGCGTGGGCGACGACGTGCTGGTTCACCTGCTGGCACGCTGCGCGCTCTTTGTGCTGGTGGCTCCC
AGCTGCGCCTACCAGGTGTGCGGGCCGCCGCTGTACCAGCTCGGCGCTGCCACTCAGGCCCGGCCCCCGC
CACACGCTAGTGGACCCCGAAGGCGTCTGGGATGCGAACGGGCCTGGAACCATAGCGTCAGGGAGGCCGG
GGTCCCCCTGGGCCTGCCAGCCCCGGGTGCGAGGAGGCGCGGGGGCAGTGCCAGCCGAAGTCTGCCGTTG
CCCAAGAGGCCCAGGCGTGGCGCTGCCCCTGAGCCGGAGCGGACGCCCGTTGGGCAGGGGTCCTGGGCCC
ACCCGGGCAGGACGCGTGGACCGAGTGACCGTGGTTTCT
